>Addgene plasmid #80888 | pcDNA3-Flag-Smad4 | addgene full sequence | sequence record 245680 | Addgene NGS Result
GACATTGATTATTGACTAGTTATTAATAGTAATCAATTACGGGGTCATTAGTTCATAGCCCATATATGGA
GTTCCGCGTTACATAACTTACGGTAAATGGCCCGCCTGGCTGACCGCCCAACGACCCCCGCCCATTGACG
TCAATAATGACGTATGTTCCCATAGTAACGCCAATAGGGACTTTCCATTGACGTCAATGGGTGGAGTATT
TACGGTAAACTGCCCACTTGGCAGTACATCAAGTGTATCATATGCCAAGTACGCCCCCTATTGACGTCAA
TGACGGTAAATGGCCCGCCTGGCATTATGCCCAGTACATGACCTTATGGGACTTTCCTACTTGGCAGTAC
ATCTACGTATTAGTCATCGCTATTACCATGGTGATGCGGTTTTGGCAGTACATCAATGGGCGTGGATAGC
GGTTTGACTCACGGGGATTTCCAAGTCTCCACCCCATTGACGTCAATGGGAGTTTGTTTTGGCACCAAAA
TCAACGGGACTTTCCAAAATGTCGTAACAACTCCGCCCCATTGACGCAAATGGGCGGTAGGCGTGTACGG
TGGGAGGTCTATATAAGCAGAGCTCTCTGGCTAACTAGAGAACCCACTGCTTACTGGCTTATCGAAATTA
ATACGACTCACTATAGGGAGACCCAAGCTTGGTACCGAGCTCGGATCCACCGCCATGGACTACAAGGACG
ATGATGACAAGGGCGAATTCGAGAATATGTCTATTACGAATACACCAACAAGTAATGATGCCTGTCTGAG
CATTGTGCATAGTTTGATGTGCCATAGACAAGGTGGAGAGAGTGAAACATTTGCAAAAAGAGCAATTGAA
AGTTTGGTAAAGAAGCTGAAGGAGAAAAAAGATGAATTGGATTCTTTAATAACAGCTATAACTACAAATG
GAGCTCATCCTAGTAAATGTGTTACCATACAGAGAACATTGGATGGGAGGCTTCAGGTGGCTGGTCGGAA
AGGATTTCCTCATGTGATCTATGCCCGTCTCTGGAGGTGGCCTGATCTTCACAAAAATGAACTAAAACAT
GTTAAATATTGTCAGTATGCGTTTGACTTAAAATGTGATAGTGTCTGTGTGAATCCATATCACTACGAAC
GAGTTGTATCACCTGGAATTGATCTCTCAGGATTAACACTGCAGAGTAATGCTCCATCAAGTATGATGGT
GAAGGATGAATATGTGCATGACTTTGAGGGACAGCCATCGTTGTCCACTGAAGGACATTCAATTCAAACC
ATCCAGCATCCACCAAGTAATCGTGCATCGACAGAGACATACAGCACCCCAGCTCTGTTAGCCCCATCTG
AGTCTAATGCTACCAGCACTGCCAACTTTCCCAACATTCCTGTGGCTTCCACAAGTCAGCCTGCCAGTAT
ACTGGGGGGCAGCCATAGTGAAGGACTGTTGCAGATAGCATCAGGGCCTCAGCCAGGACAGCAGCAGAAT
GGATTTACTGGTCAGCCAGCTACTTACCATCATAACAGCACTACCACCTGGACTGGAAGTAGGACTGCAC
CATACACACCTAATTTGCCTCACCACCAAAACGGCCATCTTCAGCACCACCCGCCTATGCCGCCCCATCC
CGGACATTACTGGCCTGTTCACAATGAGCTTGCATTCCAGCCTCCCATTTCCAATCATCCTGCTCCTGAG
TATTGGTGTTCCATTGCTTACTTTGAAATGGATGTTCAGGTAGGAGAGACATTTAAGGTTCCTTCAAGCT
GCCCTATTGTTACTGTTGATGGATACGTGGACCCTTCTGGAGGAGATCGCTTTTGTTTGGGTCAACTCTC
CAATGTCCACAGGACAGAAGCCATTGAGAGAGCAAGGTTGCACATAGGCAAAGGTGTGCAGTTGGAATGT
AAAGGTGAAGGTGATGTTTGGGTCAGGTGCCTTAGTGACCACGCGGTCTTTGTACAGAGTTACTACTTAG
ACAGAGAAGCTGGGCGTGCACCTGGAGATGCTGTTCATAAGATCTACCCAAGTGCATATATAAAGGTCTT
TGATTTGCGTCAGTGTCATCGACAGATGCAGCAGCAGGCGGCTACTGCACAAGCTGCAGCAGCTGCCCAG
GCAGCAGCCGTGGCAGGAAACATCCCTGGCCCAGGATCAGTAGGTGGAATAGCTCCAGCTATCAGTCTGT
CAGCTGCTGCTGGAATTGGTGTTGATGACCTTCGTCGCTTATGCATACTCAGGATGAGTTTTGTGAAAGG
CTGGGGACCGGATTACCCAAGACAGAGCATCAAAGAAACACCTTGCTGGATTGAAATTCACTTACACCGG
GCCCTCCAGCTCCTAGACGAAGTACTTCATACCATGCCGATTGCAGACCCACAACCTTTAGACTGAGGTC
TTTTACCGCTCGAGCATGCATCTAGAGGGCCCTATTCTATAGTGTCACCTAAATGCTAGAGCTCGCTGAT
CAGCCTCGACTGTGCCTTCTAGTTGCCAGCCATCTGTTGTTTGCCCCTCCCCCGTGCCTTCCTTGACCCT
GGAAGGTGCCACTCCCACTGTCCTTTCCTAATAAAATGAGGAAATTGCATCGCATTGTCTGAGTAGGTGT
CATTCTATTCTGGGGGGTGGGGTGGGGCAGGACAGCAAGGGGGAGGATTGGGAAGACAATAGCAGGCATG
CTGGGGATGCGGTGGGCTCTATGGCTTCTGAGGCGGAAAGAACCAGCTGGGGCTCTAGGGGGTATCCCC
[124 nt withheld, positions 2730-2853]
C
[91 nt withheld, positions 2855-2945]
A
[49 nt withheld, positions 2947-2995]
CCTTTGACGTTGGAGTCCACGTTCTTT
[37 nt withheld, positions 3023-3059]
ACCCTATCTCGGTCTATTCTTTTGATTTATAAGGGATTTTGCCGATTTCGGCCTATTGGTTAAAAAATGA
GCTGATTTAACAAAAATTTAACGCGAATTAATTCTGTGGAATGTGTGTCAGTTAGGGTGTGGAAAGTCCC
CAGGCTCCCCAGCAGGCAGAAGTATGCAAAGCATGCATCTCAATTAGTCAGCAACCATAGTCCCGCCCCT
AACTCCGCCCATCCCGCCCCTAACTCCGCCCAGTTCCGCCCATTCTCCGCCCCATGGCTGACTAATTTTT
TTTATTTATGCAGAGGCCGAGGCCGCCTCTGCCTCTGAGCTATTCCAGAAGTAGTGAGGAGGCTTTTTTG
GAGGCCTAGGCTTTTGCAAAAAGCTCCCGGGAGCTTGTATATCCATTTTCGGATCTGATCAAGAGACAGG
ATGAGGATCGTTTCGCATGATTGAACAAGATGGATTGCACGCAGGTTCTCCGGCCGCTTGGGTGGAGAGG
CTATTCGGCTATGACTGGGCACAACAGACAATCGGCTGCTCTGATGCCGCCGTGTTCCGGCTGTCAGCGC
AGGGGCGCCCGGTTCTTTTTGTCAAGACCGACCTGTCCGGTGCCCTGAATGAACTGCAGGACGAGGCAGC
GCGGCTATCGTGGCTGGCCACGACGGGCGTTCCTTGCGCAGCTGTGCTCGACGTTGTCACTGAAGCGGGA
AGGGACTGGCTGCTATTGGGCGAAGTGCCGGGGCAGGATCTCCTGTCATCTCACCTTGCTCCTGCCGAGA
AAGTATCCATCATGGCTGATGCAATGCGGCGGCTGCATACGCTTGATCCGGCTACCTGCCCATTCGACCA
CCAAGCGAAACATCGCATCGAGCGAGCACGTACTCGGATGGAAGCCGGTCTTGTCGATCAGGATGATCTG
GACGAAGAGCATCAGGGGCTCGCGCCAGCCGAACTGTTCGCCAGGCTCAAGGCGCGCATGCCCGACGGCG
AGGATCTCGTCGTGACCCATGGCGATGCCTGCTTGCCGAATATCATGGTGGAAAATGGCCGCTTTTCTGG
ATTCATCGACTGTGGCCGGCTGGGTGTGGCGGACCGCTATCAGGACATAGCGTTGGCTACCCGTGATATT
GCTGAAGAGCTTGGCGGCGAATGGGCTGACCGCTTCCTCGTGCTTTACGGTATCGCCGCTCCCGATTCGC
AGCGCATCGCCTTCTATCGCCTTCTTGACGAGTTCTTCTGAGCGGGACTCTGGGGTTCGAAATGACCGAC
CAAGCGACGCCCAACCTGCCATCACGAGATTTCGATTCCACCGCCGCCTTCTATGAAAGGTTGGGCTTCG
GAATCGTTTTCCGGGACGCCGGCTGGATGATCCTCCAGCGCGGGGATCTCATGCTGGAGTTCTTCGCCCA
CCCCAACTTGTTTATTGCAGCTTATAATGGTTACAAATAAAGCAATAGCATCACAAATTTCACAAATAAA
GCATTTTTTTCACTGCATTCTAGTTGTGGTTTGTCCAAACTCATCAATGTATCTTATCATGTCTGTATAC
CGTCGACCTCTAGCTAGAGCTTGGCGTAATCATGGTCATAGCTGTTTCCTGTGTGAAATTGTTATCCGCT
CACAATTCCACACAACATACGAGCCGGAAGCATAAAGTGTAAAGCCTGGGGTGCCTAATGAGTGAGCTAA
CTCACATTAATTGCGTTGCGCTCACTGCCCGCTTTCCAGTCGGGAAACCTGTCGTGCCAGCTGCATTAAT
GAATCGGCCAACGCGCGGGGAGAGGCGGTTTGCGTATTGGGCGCTCTTCCGCTTCCTCGCTCACTGACTC
GCTGCGCTCGGTCGTTCGGCTGCGGCGAGCGGTATCAGCTCACTCAAAGGCGGTAATACGGTTATCCACA
GAATCAGGGGATAACGCAGGAAAGAACATGTGAGCAAAAGGCCAGCAAAAGGCCAGGAACCGTAAAAAGG
CCGCGTTGCTGGCGTTTTTCCATAGGCTCCGCCCCCCTGACGAGCATCACAAAAATCGACGCTCAAGTCA
GAGGTGGCGAAACCCGACAGGACTATAAAGATACCAGGCGTTTCCCCCTGGAAGCTCCCTCGTGCGCTCT
CCTGTTCCGACCCTGCCGCTTACCGGATACCTGTCCGCCTTTCTCCCTTCGGGAAGCGTGGCGCTTTCTC
ATAGCTCACGCTGTAGGTATCTCAGTTCGGTGTAGGTCGTTCGCTCCAAGCTGGGCTGTGTGCACGAACC
CCCCGTTCAGCCCGACCGCTGCGCCTTATCCGGTAACTATCGTCTTGAGTCCAACCCGGTAAGACACGAC
TTATCGCCACTGGCAGCAGCCACTGGTAACAGGATTAGCAGAGCGAGGTATGTAGGCGGTGCTACAGAGT
TCTTGAAGTGGTGGCCTAACTACGGCTACACTAGAAGAACAGTATTTGGTATCTGCGCTCTGCTGAAGCC
AGTTACCTTCGGAAAAAGAGTTGGTAGCTCTTGATCCGGCAAACAAACCACCGCTGGTAGCGGTGGTTTT
TTTGTTTGCAAGCAGCAGATTACGCGCAGAAAAAAAGGATCTCAAGAAGATCCTTTGATCTTTTCTACGG
GGTCTGACGCTCAGTGGAACGAAAACTCACGTTAAGGGATTTTGGTCATGAGATTATCAAAAAGGATCTT
CACCTAGATCCTTTTAAATTAAAAATGAAGTTTTAAATCAATCTAAAGTATATATGAGTAAACTTGGTCT
GACAGTTACCAATGCTTAATCAGTGAGGCACCTATCTCAGCGATCTGTCTATTTCGTTCATCCATAGTTG
CCTGACTCCCCGTCGTGTAGATAACTACGATACGGGAGGGCTTACCATCTGGCCCCAGTGCTGCAATGAT
ACCGCGAGACCCACGCTCACCGGCTCCAGATTTATCAGCAATAAACCAGCCAGCCGGAAGGGCCGAGCGC
AGAAGTGGTCCTGCAACTTTATCCGCCTCCATCCAGTCTATTAATTGTTGCCGGGAAGCTAGAGTAAGTA
GTTCGCCAGTTAATAGTTTGCGCAACGTTGTTGCCATTGCTACAGGCATCGTGGTGTCACGCTCGTCGTT
TGGTATGGCTTCATTCAGCTCCGGTTCCCAACGATCAAGGCGAGTTACATGATCCCCCATGTTGTGCAAA
AAAGCGGTTAGCTCCTTCGGTCCTCCGATCGTTGTCAGAAGTAAGTTGGCCGCAGTGTTATCACTCATGG
TTATGGCAGCACTGCATAATTCTCTTACTGTCATGCCATCCGTAAGATGCTTTTCTGTGACTGGTGAGTA
CTCAACCAAGTCATTCTGAGAATAGTGTATGCGGCGACCGAGTTGCTCTTGCCCGGCGTCAATACGGGAT
AATACCGCGCCACATAGCAGAACTTTAAAAGTGCTCATCATTGGAAAACGTTCTTCGGGGCGAAAACTCT
CAAGGATCTTACCGCTGTTGAGATCCAGTTCGATGTAACCCACTCGTGCACCCAACTGATCTTCAGCATC
TTTTACTTTCACCAGCGTTTCTGGGTGAGCAAAAACAGGAAGGCAAAATGCCGCAAAAAAGGGAATAAGG
GCGACACGGAAATGTTGAATACTCATACTCTTCCTTTTTCAATATTATTGAAGCATTTATCAGGGTTATT
GTCTCATGAGCGGATACATATTTGAATGTATTTAGAAAAATAAACAAATAGGGGTTCCGCGCACATTTCC
CCGAAAAGTGCCACCTGACGTCGACGGATCGGGAGATCTCCCGATCCCCTATGGTGCACTCTCAGTACAA
TCTGCTCTGATGCCGCATAGTTAAGCCAGTATCTGCTCCCTGCTTGTGTGTTGGAGGTCGCTGAGTAGTG
CGCGAGCAAAATTTAAGCTACAACAAGGCAAGGCTTGACCGACAATTGCATGAAGAATCTGCTTAGGGTT
AGGCGTTTTGCGCTGCTTCGCGATGTACGGGCCAGATATACGCGTT
Features (pLannotate 1.2.2; 22 found; start..end, strand, type, name):
      1..380     +  enhancer       CMV enhancer: human cytomegalovirus immediate early enhancer
    381..584     +  promoter       CMV promoter: human cytomegalovirus (CMV) immediate early promoter
    580..613     +  LTR            5' LTR (truncated) (fragment): truncated 5' long terminal repeat (LTR) from HIV-1
    629..647     +  promoter       T7 promoter: promoter for bacteriophage T7 RNA polymerase
    687..712     +  CDS            3xFLAG (fragment): three tandem FLAG® epitope tags
    721..2373    +  CDS            SMAD4: SMAD4_HUMAN - Also known as DPC4, MADH4. Experimental evidence at protein level: Swiss-Prot protein existence level 1. In muscle physiology, plays a central role in the balance between atrophy and hypertrophy. When recruited by MSTN, promotes atrophy response via phosphorylated SMAD2/4. MSTN decrease causes SMAD4 release and subsequent recruitment by the BMP pathway to promote hypertrophy via phosphorylated SMAD1/5/8. Acts synergistically with SMAD1 and YY1 in bone morphogenetic protein (BMP)-mediated cardiac- specific gene expression. Binds to SMAD binding elements (SBEs) (5'- GTCT/AGAC-3') w
   2416..2434    -  promoter       SP6 promoter: promoter for bacteriophage SP6 RNA polymerase
   2460..2684    +  polyA_signal   bGH poly(A) signal: bovine growth hormone polyadenylation signal
   2688..2709    +  promoter       SV40 promoter (fragment): SV40 enhancer and early promoter
   2730..3158    +  rep_origin     f1 ori (sequence partly withheld): f1 bacteriophage origin of replication; arrow indicates direction of (+) strand synthesis
   3211..3421    +  promoter       SV40 promoter: SV40 early promoter
   3496..4287    +  CDS            neo: KKA2_KLEPN - Also known as kan, nptII. Experimental evidence at protein level: Swiss-Prot protein existence level 1. Resistance to kanamycin, neomycin, paromomycin, ribostamycin, butirosin and gentamicin B. From Klebsiella pneumoniae.
   4311..4469    +  CDS            ble (fragment): BLE_KLEPN - Experimental evidence at protein level: Swiss-Prot protein existence level 1. Binding protein with a strong affinity to the bleomycin family of antibiotics. Binds to CL990; an antimitotic-antibiotic compound. From Klebsiella pneumoniae.
   4464..4585    +  polyA_signal   SV40 poly(A) signal: SV40 polyadenylation signal
   4658..4674    -  protein_bind   lac operator: The lac repressor binds to the lac operator to inhibit transcription in E. coli. This inhibition can be relieved by adding lactose or isopropyl-β-D-thiogalactopyranoside (IPTG). lac repressor encoded by lacI
   4682..4712    -  promoter       lac promoter: promoter for the E. coli lac operon
   4727..4748    -  protein_bind   CAP binding site: CAP binding activates transcription in the presence of cAMP. E. coli catabolite activator protein
   4761..4853    -  CDS            lacI (fragment): lac repressor; lacI; The lac repressor binds to the lac operator to inhibit transcription in E. coli. This inhibition can be relieved by adding lactose or isopropyl-β-D-thiogalactopyranoside (IPTG).
   5036..5624    -  rep_origin     ori: high-copy-number ColE1/pMB1/pBR322/pUC origin of replication
   5795..6655    -  CDS            AmpR: β-lactamase; bla; confers resistance to ampicillin, carbenicillin, and related antibiotics
   6656..6760    -  promoter       AmpR promoter: bla
   6819..6871    -  misc_feature   bom (fragment): basis of mobility region from pBR322
