[The description below was written by a language model from this plasmid's Addgene catalogue record and pLannotate feature annotations shown in this document.]
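Description:
pcDNA3-Flag-Smad4 is a mammalian expression plasmid of about 7 kb, built on the pcDNA3 backbone, that produces human SMAD4 (also known as DPC4 or MADH4) with an N-terminal Flag epitope. It is propagated in E. coli as a high-copy plasmid through a ColE1/pUC-type origin and selected with ampicillin via the β-lactamase gene. An f1 origin is also present. For mammalian cells, the backbone carries a neomycin phosphotransferase gene driven by the SV40 early promoter and terminated by an SV40 polyadenylation signal, which allows selection of stably transfected cells with G418.

The expression cassette consists of the human cytomegalovirus immediate-early enhancer and promoter, followed by a short Flag-coding segment supplied by the backbone and then the SMAD4 open reading frame, which was inserted between EcoRI and XhoI sites that remain intact. Transcripts are terminated by the bovine growth hormone polyadenylation signal. The automated annotation labels the tag as a fragment of 3xFLAG, but its short length fits the Flag tag in the catalogue entry. A brief match to an HIV-1 LTR just after the CMV promoter, along with small ble, lacI and bom fragments, appears to be an incidental or residual backbone match rather than a functional element. T7 and SP6 promoters flank the insert and can be used for in vitro transcription or sequencing. The depositor notes a D2E substitution in the SMAD4 insert and states that it does not affect function.

SMAD4 is the common partner Smad that acts with receptor-activated Smads in TGF-β and BMP signalling. This construct is used to overexpress an epitope-tagged version in mammalian cells so that it can be detected or immunoprecipitated with anti-Flag antibodies. The associated study examined tumour-derived missense mutations in the amino-terminal domain of Smad4.
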