Addgene plasmid #80888: pcDNA3-Flag-Smad4
Purpose: mammalian expression of Smad4
Depositing lab: Aristidis Moustakas. Depositing organization: Ludwig Institute For Cancer Research, Uppsala Branch. Publication: Functional consequences of tumorigenic missense mutations in the amino-terminal domain of Smad4. Moren A, Itoh S, Moustakas A, Dijke P, Heldin CH. Oncogene. 2000 Sep 7;19(38):4396-404. 10.1038/sj.onc.1203798 PubMed 10980615.
Backbone
  Vector backbone: pcDNA3
  Vector type: Mammalian Expression
Growth in bacteria
  Bacterial resistance: Ampicillin, 100 μg/mL
  Growth temperature: 37°C
  Growth strain: DH5alpha
  Copy number: High Copy
Gene/Insert
  Gene/Insert name: Smad4 (alt name: SMAD family member 4)
  Species: H. sapiens (human)
  Entrez Gene: SMAD4 (a.k.a. DPC4, JIP, MADH4, MYHRS)
  Promoter: CMV
  Tag / fusion protein: Flag (N terminal on backbone)
  Cloning method: Restriction Enzyme; 5′ cloning site EcoRI (not destroyed); 3′ cloning site XhoI (not destroyed)
  Sequencing primers: 5′ CMV-F; 3′ BGH-rev
Terms and licenses: Academic/Nonprofit Terms; Industry Terms: Not Available to Industry
Depositor comments: The Smad4 insert contains a D2E mutation. The depositor states that this mutation does not affect plasmid function.
How to cite: pcDNA3-Flag-Smad4 was a gift from Aristidis Moustakas (Addgene plasmid # 80888 ; http://n2t.net/addgene:80888 ; RRID:Addgene_80888)
