>Addgene plasmid #80888 | pcDNA3-Flag-Smad4 | addgene partial sequence | sequence record 157822 | CMV-F 5'-CGCAAATGGGCGGTAGGCGTG-3'
CTAGAGAACCCACTGCTTACTGGCTTATCGAAATTAATACGACTCACTATAGGGAGACCCAAGCTTGGTA
CCGAGCTCGGATCCACCGCCATGGACTACAAGGACGATGATGACAAGGGCGAATTCGAGAATATGTCTAT
TACGAATACACCAACAAGTAATGATGCCTGTCTGAGCATTGTGCATAGTTTGATGTGCCATAGACAAGGT
GGAGAGAGTGAAACATTTGCAAAAAGAGCAATTGAAAGTTTGGTAAAGAAGCTGAAGGAGAAAAAAGATG
AATTGGATTCTTTAATAACAGCTATAACTACAAATGGAGCTCATCCTAGTAAATGTGTTACCATACAGAG
AACATTGGATGGGAGGCTTCAGGTGGCTGGTCGGAAAGGATTTCCTCATGTGATCTATGCCCGTCTCTGG
AGGTGGCCTGATCTTCACAAAAATGAACTAAAACATGTTAAATATTGTCAGTATGCGTTTGACTTAAAAT
GTGATAGTGTCTGTGTGAATCCATATCACTACGAACGAGTTGTATCACCTGGAATTGATCTCTCAGGATT
AACACTGCAGAGTAATGCTCCATCAAGTATGATGGTGAAGGATGAATATGTGCATGACTTTGAGGGACAG
CCATCGTTGTCCACTGAAGGACATTCAATTCAAACCATCCAGCATCCACCAAGTAATCGTGCATCGACAG
AGACATACAGCACCCCAGCTCTGTTAGCCCCATCTGAGTCTAATGCTACCAGCACTGCCAACTTTCCCAA
CATTCCTGTGGCTTCCACAAGTCAGCCTGCCAGTATACTGGGGGGCAGCCATAGTGAAGGACTGTTGCAG
ATAGCATCAGG
