>Addgene plasmid #80888 | pcDNA3-Flag-Smad4 | addgene partial sequence | sequence record 157823 | BGH-rev 5'-TAGAAGGCACAGTCGAGG-3'
CTCTAGATGCATGCTCGAGCGGTAAAAGACCTCAGTCTAAAGGTTGTGGGTCTGCAATCGGCATGGTATG
AAGTACTTCGTCTAGGAGCTGGAGGGCCCGGTGTAAGTGAATTTCAATCCAGCAAGGTGTTTCTTTGATG
CTCTGTCTTGGGTAATCCGGTCCCCAGCCTTTCACAAAACTCATCCTGAGTATGCATAAGCGACGAAGGT
CATCAACACCAATTCCAGCAGCAGCTGACAGACTGATAGCTGGAGCTATTCCACCTACTGATCCTGGGCC
AGGGATGTTTCCTGCCACGGCTGCTGCCTGGGCAGCTGCTGCAGCTTGTGCAGTAGCCGCCTGCTGCTGC
ATCTGTCGATGACACTGACGCAAATCAAAGACCTTTATATATGCACTTGGGTAGATCTTATGAACAGCAT
CTCCAGGTGCACGCCCAGCTTCTCTGTCTAAGTAGTAACTCTGTACAAAGACCGCGTGGTCACTAAGGCA
CCTGACCCAAACATCACCTTCACCTTTACATTCCAACTGCACACCTTTGCCTATGTGCAACCTTGCTCTC
TCAATGGCTTCTGTCCTGTGGACATTGGAGAGTTGACCCAAACAAAAGCGATCTCCTCCAGAAGGGTCCA
CGTATCCATCAACAGTAACAATAGGGCAGCTTGAAGGAACCTTAAATGTCTCTCCTACCTGAACATCCAT
TTCAAAGTAAGCAATGGAACACCAATACTCAGGAGCAGGATGATTGGAAATGGGAGGCTGGAATGCAAGC
TCATTGTGAACAGGCCAGTAATGTCCGGGATGGGGCGGCATAGGCGGGTGGTGCTGAAGATGGCCGTTTT
GGTGGTGAGGCAAATTAGGTGTGTATGGTGCAGTCCTAC
